>Addgene plasmid #107506 | pLenti CMV Puro DEST (w118-1) RALB | addgene full sequence | sequence record 205656 | Addgene NGS Result
GTAGAAAAGATCAAAGGATCTTCTTGAGATCCTTTTTTTCTGCGCGTAATCTGCTGCTTGCAAACAAAAA
AACCACCGCTACCAGCGGTGGTTTGTTTGCCGGATCAAGAGCTACCAACTCTTTTTCCGAAGGTAACTGG
CTTCAGCAGAGCGCAGATACCAAATACTGTTCTTCTAGTGTAGCCGTAGTTAGGCCACCACTTCAAGAAC
TCTGTAGCACCGCCTACATACCTCGCTCTGCTAATCCTGTTACCAGTGGCTGCTGCCAGTGGCGATAAGT
CGTGTCTTACCGGGTTGGACTCAAGACGATAGTTACCGGATAAGGCGCAGCGGTCGGGCTGAACGGGGGG
TTCGTGCACACAGCCCAGCTTGGAGCGAACGACCTACACCGAACTGAGATACCTACAGCGTGAGCTATGA
GAAAGCGCCACGCTTCCCGAAGGGAGAAAGGCGGACAGGTATCCGGTAAGCGGCAGGGTCGGAACAGGAG
AGCGCACGAGGGAGCTTCCAGGGGGAAACGCCTGGTATCTTTATAGTCCTGTCGGGTTTCGCCACCTCTG
ACTTGAGCGTCGATTTTTGTGATGCTCGTCAGGGGGGCGGAGCCTATGGAAAAACGCCAGCAACGCGGCC
TTTTTACGGTTCCTGGCCTTTTGCTGGCCTTTTGCTCACATGTTCTTTCCTGCGTTATCCCCTGATTCTG
TGGATAACCGTATTACCGCCTTTGAGTGAGCTGATACCGCTCGCCGCAGCCGAACGACCGAGCGCAGCGA
GTCAGTGAGCGAGGAAGCGGAAGAGCGCCCAATACGCAAACCGCCTCTCCCCGCGCGTTGGCCGATTCAT
TAATGCAGCTGGCACGACAGGTTTCCCGACTGGAAAGCGGGCAGTGAGCGCAACGCAATTAATGTGAGTT
AGCTCACTCATTAGGCACCCCAGGCTTTACACTTTATGCTTCCGGCTCGTATGTTGTGTGGAATTGTGAG
CGGATAACAATTTCACACAGGAAACAGCTATGACCATGATTACGCCAAGCGCGCAATTAACCCTCACTAA
AGGGAACAAAAGCTGGAGCTGCAAGCTTAATGTAGTCTTATGCAATACTCTTGTAGTCTTGCAACATGGT
AACGATGAGTTAGCAACATGCCTTACAAGGAGAGAAAAAGCACCGTGCATGCCGATTGGTGGAAGTAAGG
TGGTACGATCGTGCCTTATTAGGAAGGCAACAGACGGGTCTGACATGGATTGGACGAACCACTGAATTGC
CGCATTGCAGAGATATTGTATTTAAGTGCCTAGCTCGATACATAAACGGGTCTCTCTGGTTAGACCAGAT
CTGAGCCTGGGAGCTCTCTGGCTAACTAGGGAACCCACTGCTTAAGCCTCAATAAAGCTTGCCTTGAGTG
CTTCAAGTAGTGTGTGCCCGTCTGTTGTGTGACTCTGGTAACTAGAGATCCCTCAGACCCTTTTAGTCAG
TGTGGAAAATCTCTAGCAGTGGCGCCCGAACAGGGACTTGAAAGCGAAAGGGAAACCAGAGGAGCTCTCT
CGACGCAGGACTCGGCTTGCTGAAGCGCGCACGGCAAGAGGCGAGGGGCGGCGACTGGTGAGTACGCCAA
AAATTTTGACTAGCGGAGGCTAGAAGGAGAGAGATGGGTGCGAGAGCGTCAGTATTAAGCGGGGGAGAAT
TAGATCGCGATGGGAAAAAATTCGGTTAAGGCCAGGGGGAAAGAAAAAATATAAATTAAAACATATAGTA
TGGGCAAGCAGGGAGCTAGAACGATTCGCAGTTAATCCTGGCCTGTTAGAAACATCAGAAGGCTGTAGAC
AAATACTGGGACAGCTACAACCATCCCTTCAGACAGGATCAGAAGAACTTAGATCATTATATAATACAGT
AGCAACCCTCTATTGTGTGCATCAAAGGATAGAGATAAAAGACACCAAGGAAGCTTTAGACAAGATAGAG
GAAGAGCAAAACAAAAGTAAGACCACCGCACAGCAAGCGGCCGCTGATCTTCAGACCTGGAGGAGGAGAT
ATGAGGGACAATTGGAGAAGTGAATTATATAAATATAAAGTAGTAAAAATTGAACCATTAGGAGTAGCAC
CCACCAAGGCAAAGAGAAGAGTGGTGCAGAGAGAAAAAAGAGCAGTGGGAATAGGAGCTTTGTTCCTTGG
GTTCTTGGGAGCAGCAGGAAGCACTATGGGCGCAGCGTCAATGACGCTGACGGTACAGGCCAGACAATTA
TTGTCTGGTATAGTGCAGCAGCAGAACAATTTGCTGAGGGCTATTGAGGCGCAACAGCATCTGTTGCAAC
TCACAGTCTGGGGCATCAAGCAGCTCCAGGCAAGAATCCTGGCTGTGGAAAGATACCTAAAGGATCAACA
GCTCCTGGGGATTTGGGGTTGCTCTGGAAAACTCATTTGCACCACTGCTGTGCCTTGGAATGCTAGTTGG
AGTAATAAATCTCTGGAACAGATTTGGAATCACACGACCTGGATGGAGTGGGACAGAGAAATTAACAATT
ACACAAGCTTAATACACTCCTTAATTGAAGAATCGCAAAACCAGCAAGAAAAGAATGAACAAGAATTATT
GGAATTAGATAAATGGGCAAGTTTGTGGAATTGGTTTAACATAACAAATTGGCTGTGGTATATAAAATTA
TTCATAATGATAGTAGGAGGCTTGGTAGGTTTAAGAATAGTTTTTGCTGTACTTTCTATAGTGAATAGAG
TTAGGCAGGGATATTCACCATTATCGTTTCAGACCCACCTCCCAACCCCGAGGGGACCCGACAGGCCCGA
AGGAATAGAAGAAGAAGGTGGAGAGAGAGACAGAGACAGATCCATTCGATTAGTGAACGGATCTCGACGG
TATCGGTTAACTTTTAAAAGAAAAGGGGGGATTGGGGGGTACAGTGCAGGGGAAAGAATAGTAGACATAA
TAGCAACAGACATACAAACTAAAGAATTACAAAAACAAATTACAAAATTCAAAATTTTATCGATAAGCTT
GGGAGTTCCGCGTTACATAACTTACGGTAAATGGCCCGCCTGGCTGACCGCCCAACGACCCCCGCCCATT
GACGTCAATAATGACGTATGTTCCCATAGTAACGCCAATAGGGACTTTCCATTGACGTCAATGGGTGGAG
TATTTACGGTAAACTGCCCACTTGGCAGTACATCAAGTGTATCATATGCCAAGTACGCCCCCTATTGACG
TCAATGACGGTAAATGGCCCGCCTGGCATTATGCCCAGTACATGACCTTATGGGACTTTCCTACTTGGCA
GTACATCTACGTATTAGTCATCGCTATTACCATGGTGATGCGGTTTTGGCAGTACATCAATGGGCGTGGA
TAGCGGTTTGACTCACGGGGATTTCCAAGTCTCCACCCCATTGACGTCAATGGGAGTTTGTTTTGGCACC
AAAATCAACGGGACTTTCCAAAATGTCGTAACAACTCCGCCCCATTGACGCAAATGGGCGGTAGGCGTGT
ACGGTGGGAGGTCTATATAAGCAGAGCTCGTTTAGTGAACCGTCAGATCGCCTGGAGACGCCATCCACGC
TGTTTTGACCTCCATAGAAGACACCGACTCTAGTCCAGTGTGGTGGAATTCTGCAGATATCAACAAGTTT
GTACAAAAAAGCAGGCTTCACCATGGCTGCCAACAAGAGTAAGGGCCAGAGCTCCTTGGCCCTCCACAAG
GTGATCATGGTTGGCAGCGGAGGCGTTGGCAAGTCAGCCCTGACGCTTCAGTTCATGTATGACGAGTTTG
TAGAAGACTATGAACCTACCAAAGCTGACAGTTATAGAAAGAAAGTGGTTCTTGATGGGGAAGAAGTTCA
GATAGATATTCTGGACACCGCTGGGCAAGAGGACTACGCAGCCATTCGAGATAACTACTTTCGGAGTGGG
GAAGGGTTTCTTCTTGTGTTCTCAATCACAGAACATGAATCCTTTACAGCAACTGCCGAATTCAGGGAAC
AGATTCTCCGTGTGAAGGCTGAAGAAGATAAAATTCCACTGCTCGTCGTGGGAAACAAGTCTGACCTAGA
GGAGCGGAGGCAGGTGCCTGTGGAGGAGGCCAGGAGTAAAGCCGAAGAGTGGGGCGTGCAGTACGTGGAG
ACGTCAGCGAAGACCCGGGCCAACGTGGACAAGGTGTTCTTTGACCTAATGAGAGAAATCAGAACAAAGA
AGATGTCAGAAAACAAAGACAAGAATGGCAAGAAAAGCAGCAAGAACAAGAAAAGTTTTAAAGAAAGATG
TTGCTTACTATGAAACCCAGCTTTCTTGTACAAAGTGGTTGATATCCAGCACAGTGGCGGCCGCTCGACA
ATCAACCTCTGGATTACAAAATTTGTGAAAGATTGACTGGTATTCTTAACTATGTTGCTCCTTTTACGCT
ATGTGGATACGCTGCTTTAATGCCTTTGTATCATGCTATTGCTTCCCGTATGGCTTTCATTTTCTCCTCC
TTGTATAAATCCTGGTTGCTGTCTCTTTATGAGGAGTTGTGGCCCGTTGTCAGGCAACGTGGCGTGGTGT
GCACTGTGTTTGCTGACGCAACCCCCACTGGTTGGGGCATTGCCACCACCTGTCAGCTCCTTTCCGGGAC
TTTCGCTTTCCCCCTCCCTATTGCCACGGCGGAACTCATCGCCGCCTGCCTTGCCCGCTGCTGGACAGGG
GCTCGGCTGTTGGGCACTGACAATTCCGTGGTGTTGTCGGGGAAGCTGACGTCCTTTCCATGGCTGCTCG
CCTGTGTTGCCACCTGGATTCTGCGCGGGACGTCCTTCTGCTACGTCCCTTCGGCCCTCAATCCAGCGGA
CCTTCCTTCCCGCGGCCTGCTGCCGGCTCTGCGGCCTCTTCCGCGTCTTCGCCTTCGCCCTCAGACGAGT
CGGATCTCCCTTTGGGCCGCCTCCCCGCCTGGAATTCTACCGGGTAGGGGAGGCGCTTTTCCCAAGGCAG
TCTGGAGCATGCGCTTTAGCAGCCCCGCTGGGCACTTGGCGCTACACAAGTGGCCTCTGGCCTCGCACAC
ATTCCACATCCACCGGTAGGCGCCAACCGGCTCCGTTCTTTGGTGGCCCCTTCGCGCCACCTTCTACTCC
TCCCCTAGTCAGGAAGTTCCCCCCCGCCCCGCAGCTCGCGTCGTGCAGGACGTGACAAATGGAAGTAGCA
CGTCTCACTAGTCTCGTGCAGATGGACAGCACCGCTGAGCAATGGAAGCGGGTAGGCCTTTGGGGCAGCG
GCCAATAGCAGCTTTGCTCCTTCGCTTTCTGGGCTCAGAGGCTGGGAAGGGGTGGGTCCGGGGGCGGGCT
CAGGGGCGGGCTCAGGGGCGGGGCGGGCGCCCGAAGGTCCTCCGGAGGCCCGGCATTCTGCACGCTTCAA
AAGCGCACGTCTGCCGCGCTGTTCTCCTCTTCCTCATCTCCGGGCCTTTCGACCTGCAGCCCAAGCTTAC
CATGACCGAGTACAAGCCCACGGTGCGCCTCGCCACCCGCGACGACGTCCCCAGGGCCGTACGCACCCTC
GCCGCCGCGTTCGCCGACTACCCCGCCACGCGCCACACCGTCGATCCGGACCGCCACATCGAGCGGGTCA
CCGAGCTGCAAGAACTCTTCCTCACGCGCGTCGGGCTCGACATCGGCAAGGTGTGGGTCGCGGACGACGG
CGCCGCGGTGGCGGTCTGGACCACGCCGGAGAGCGTCGAAGCGGGGGCGGTGTTCGCCGAGATCGGCCCG
CGCATGGCCGAGTTGAGCGGTTCCCGGCTGGCCGCGCAGCAACAGATGGAAGGCCTCCTGGCGCCGCACC
GGCCCAAGGAGCCCGCGTGGTTCCTGGCCACCGTCGGCGTCTCGCCCGACCACCAGGGCAAGGGTCTGGG
CAGCGCCGTCGTGCTCCCCGGAGTGGAGGCGGCCGAGCGCGCCGGGGTGCCCGCCTTCCTGGAGACCTCC
GCGCCCCGCAACCTCCCCTTCTACGAGCGGCTCGGCTTCACCGTCACCGCCGACGTCGAGGTGCCCGAAG
GACCGCGCACCTGGTGCATGACCCGCAAGCCCGGTGCCTGACGCCCGCCCCACGACCCGCAGCGCCCGAC
CGAAAGGAGCGCACGACCCCATGCATCTCGAGGGCCCGGTACCTTTAAGACCAATGACTTACAAGGCAGC
TGTAGATCTTAGCCACTTTTTAAAAGAAAAGGGGGGACTGGAAGGGCTAGCTCACTCCCAACGAAGACAA
GATCTGCTTTTTGCTTGTACTGGGTCTCTCTGGTTAGACCAGATCTGAGCCTGGGAGCTCTCTGGCTAAC
TAGGGAACCCACTGCTTAAGCCTCAATAAAGCTTGCCTTGAGTGCTTCAAGTAGTGTGTGCCCGTCTGTT
GTGTGACTCTGGTAACTAGAGATCCCTCAGACCCTTTTAGTCAGTGTGGAAAATCTCTAGCAGTAGTAGT
TCATGTCATCTTATTATTCAGTATTTATAACTTGCAAAGAAATGAATATCAGAGAGTGAGAGGAACTTGT
TTATTGCAGCTTATAATGGTTACAAATAAAGCAATAGCATCACAAATTTCACAAATAAAGCATTTTTTTC
ACTGCATTCTAGTTGTGGTTTGTCCAAACTCATCAATGTATCTTATCATGTCTGGCTCTAGCTATCCCGC
CCCTAACTCCGCCCATCCCGCCCCTAACTCCGCCCAGTTCCGCCCATTCTCCGCCCCATGGCTGACTAAT
TTTTTTTATTTATGCAGAGGCCGAGGCCGCCTCGGCCTCTGAGCTATTCCAGAAGTAGTGAGGAGGCTTT
TTTGGAGGCCTAGGGACGTACCCAATTCGCCCTATAGTGAGTCGTATTACGCGCGCTCACTGGCCGTCGT
TTTACAACGTCGTGACTGGGAAAACCCTGGCGTTACCCAACTTAATCGCCTTGCAGCACATCCCCCTTTC
GCCAGCTGGCGTAATAGCGAAGAGGCCCGCACCGATCGCCCTTCCCAACAGTTGCGCAGCCTGAATGGCG
AATGGG
[124 nt withheld, positions 7007-7130]
C
[91 nt withheld, positions 7132-7222]
A
[49 nt withheld, positions 7224-7272]
CCTTTGACGTTGGAGTCCACGTTCTTT
[37 nt withheld, positions 7300-7336]
ACCCTATCTCGGTCTATTCTTTTGATTTATAAGGGATTTTGCCGATTTCGGCCTATTGGTTAAAAAATGA
GCTGATTTAACAAAAATTTAACGCGAATTTTAACAAAATATTAACGCTTACAATTTAGGTGGCACTTTTC
GGGGAAATGTGCGCGGAACCCCTATTTGTTTATTTTTCTAAATACATTCAAATATGTATCCGCTCATGAG
ACAATAACCCTGATAAATGCTTCAATAATATTGAAAAAGGAAGAGTATGAGTATTCAACATTTCCGTGTC
GCCCTTATTCCCTTTTTTGCGGCATTTTGCCTTCCTGTTTTTGCTCACCCAGAAACGCTGGTGAAAGTAA
AAGATGCTGAAGATCAGTTGGGTGCACGAGTGGGTTACATCGAACTGGATCTCAACAGCGGTAAGATCCT
TGAGAGTTTTCGCCCCGAAGAACGTTTTCCAATGATGAGCACTTTTAAAGTTCTGCTATGTGGCGCGGTA
TTATCCCGTATTGACGCCGGGCAAGAGCAACTCGGTCGCCGCATACACTATTCTCAGAATGACTTGGTTG
AGTACTCACCAGTCACAGAAAAGCATCTTACGGATGGCATGACAGTAAGAGAATTATGCAGTGCTGCCAT
AACCATGAGTGATAACACTGCGGCCAACTTACTTCTGACAACGATCGGAGGACCGAAGGAGCTAACCGCT
TTTTTGCACAACATGGGGGATCATGTAACTCGCCTTGATCGTTGGGAACCGGAGCTGAATGAAGCCATAC
CAAACGACGAGCGTGACACCACGATGCCTGTAGCAATGGCAACAACGTTGCGCAAACTATTAACTGGCGA
ACTACTTACTCTAGCTTCCCGGCAACAATTAATAGACTGGATGGAGGCGGATAAAGTTGCAGGACCACTT
CTGCGCTCGGCCCTTCCGGCTGGCTGGTTTATTGCTGATAAATCTGGAGCCGGTGAGCGTGGGTCTCGCG
GTATCATTGCAGCACTGGGGCCAGATGGTAAGCCCTCCCGTATCGTAGTTATCTACACGACGGGGAGTCA
GGCAACTATGGATGAACGAAATAGACAGATCGCTGAGATAGGTGCCTCACTGATTAAGCATTGGTAACTG
TCAGACCAAGTTTACTCATATATACTTTAGATTGATTTAAAACTTCATTTTTAATTTAAAAGGATCTAGG
TGAAGATCCTTTTTGATAATCTCATGACCAAAATCCCTTAACGTGAGTTTTCGTTCCACTGAGCGTCAGA
CCCC
Features (pLannotate 1.2.2; 30 found; start..end, strand, type, name):
     24..612     +  rep_origin     ori: high-copy-number ColE1/pMB1/pBR322/pUC origin of replication
    795..887     +  CDS            lacI (fragment): lac repressor; lacI; The lac repressor binds to the lac operator to inhibit transcription in E. coli. This inhibition can be relieved by adding lactose or isopropyl-β-D-thiogalactopyranoside (IPTG).
    900..921     +  protein_bind   CAP binding site: CAP binding activates transcription in the presence of cAMP. E. coli catabolite activator protein
    936..966     +  promoter       lac promoter: promoter for the E. coli lac operon
    974..990     +  protein_bind   lac operator: The lac repressor binds to the lac operator to inhibit transcription in E. coli. This inhibition can be relieved by adding lactose or isopropyl-β-D-thiogalactopyranoside (IPTG). lac repressor encoded by lacI
   1035..1053    +  promoter       T3 promoter: promoter for bacteriophage T3 RNA polymerase
   1081..1307    +  promoter       RSV promoter: Rous sarcoma virus enhancer/promoter
   1308..1488    +  LTR            5' LTR (truncated): truncated 5' long terminal repeat (LTR) from HIV-1
   1535..1660    +  misc_feature   HIV-1 Ψ: packaging signal of human immunodeficiency virus type 1
   1644..2007    +  CDS            HIV-1 gag (fragment): gag protein from human immunodeficiency virus 1; gag
   2153..2386    +  misc_feature   RRE: The Rev response element (RRE) of HIV-1 allows for Rev-dependent mRNA export from the nucleus to the cytoplasm.
   2763..2863    +  CDS            Rev (fragment): human immunodeficiency virus 1 (HIV-1) Rev protein; rev; enhances nuclear export of unspliced and incompletely spliced viral mRNAs
   2882..2998    +  misc_feature   cPPT/CTS: central polypurine tract and central termination sequence of HIV-1
   3021..3324    +  enhancer       CMV enhancer: human cytomegalovirus immediate early enhancer
   3325..3528    +  promoter       CMV promoter: human cytomegalovirus (CMV) immediate early promoter
   3633..3657    +  protein_bind   attB1: mutant version of attB; recombination site for the Gateway® BP reaction BP Clonase™
   3663..4280    +  CDS            RALB: RALB_HUMAN - Experimental evidence at protein level: Swiss-Prot protein existence level 1. Multifunctional GTPase involved in a variety of cellular processes including gene expression, cell migration, cell proliferation, oncogenic transformation and membrane trafficking (PubMed:10393179, PubMed:17875936, PubMed:18756269). Accomplishes its multiple functions by interacting with distinct downstream effectors. Acts as a GTP sensor for GTP-dependent exocytosis of dense core vesicles (By similarity). Required both to stabilize the assembly of the exocyst complex and to localize functional exocyst c
   4285..4309    -  protein_bind   attB2: mutant version of attB; recombination site for the Gateway® BP reaction BP Clonase™
   4340..4928    +  misc_feature   WPRE: woodchuck hepatitis virus posttranscriptional regulatory element
   4942..5441    +  promoter       PGK promoter: mouse phosphoglycerate kinase 1 promoter
   5462..6061    +  CDS            PuroR: puromycin N-acetyltransferase; pac from Streptomyces alboniger; confers resistance to puromycin
   6129..6266    +  CDS            nef (fragment): NEF_HV1LA - Experimental evidence at protein level: Swiss-Prot protein existence level 1. Extracellular Nef protein targets CD4(+) T-lymphocytes for apoptosis by interacting with CXCR4 surface receptors. From Human immunodeficiency virus type 1 group M subtype B (isolate Lai) (HIV-1).
   6252..6432    +  LTR            5' LTR (truncated): truncated 5' long terminal repeat (LTR) from HIV-1
   6504..6625    +  polyA_signal   SV40 poly(A) signal: SV40 polyadenylation signal
   6665..6800    +  rep_origin     SV40 ori: SV40 origin of replication
   6821..6839    -  promoter       T7 promoter: promoter for bacteriophage T7 RNA polymerase
   6847..7002    +  CDS            lacZα (fragment): LacZα fragment of β-galactosidase; lacZ fragment
   7007..7435    +  rep_origin     f1 ori (sequence partly withheld): f1 bacteriophage origin of replication; arrow indicates direction of (+) strand synthesis
   7488..7592    +  promoter       AmpR promoter: bla
   7593..8453    +  CDS            AmpR: β-lactamase; bla; confers resistance to ampicillin, carbenicillin, and related antibiotics
