[The description below was written by a language model from this plasmid's Addgene catalogue record and pLannotate feature annotations shown in this document.]
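Description:
pLenti CMV Puro DEST (w118-1) RALB is a lentiviral mammalian expression plasmid of about 8.6 kb that carries the human RALB open reading frame in the pLenti CMV Puro DEST (w118-1) Gateway destination backbone. It is propagated in E. coli through a high-copy ColE1/pUC-type origin and selected with ampicillin via the β-lactamase gene. An f1 origin, an SV40 origin and remnants of a lac/lacZα cloning region with T3 and T7 promoters are also annotated in the bacterial backbone.

The transfer cassette has an RSV promoter fused to a truncated HIV-1 5' LTR, which drives production of the viral genomic RNA in packaging cells. This is followed by the Ψ packaging signal with a gag fragment, the Rev response element for Rev-dependent nuclear export, and the cPPT/CTS element that aids transduction. Internally, the CMV immediate-early enhancer and promoter drive RALB, a Ras-like small GTPase involved in exocyst function, membrane trafficking, proliferation and transformation. The coding sequence of roughly 620 bp is flanked by attB1 and attB2 sites left by the Gateway recombination reaction, and no epitope tag or reporter is annotated. A WPRE downstream of the insert enhances transcript expression. A separate mouse PGK promoter drives puromycin N-acetyltransferase, so transduced cells can be selected with puromycin. The cassette ends in a truncated 3' LTR followed by an SV40 polyadenylation signal.

The stated purpose is RALB expression with puromycin resistance, which suits stable overexpression in mammalian cells after lentiviral transduction. The gene was subcloned from another repository plasmid, and the associated study concerns chemoresistance and apoptosis in T cell acute lymphoblastic leukemia.
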