Addgene plasmid #107506: pLenti CMV Puro DEST (w118-1) RALB
Purpose: Expressing RALB, puromycin resistant
Depositing lab: Alejandro Gutierrez. Depositing organization: Boston Children's Hospital. Publication: PRC2 loss induces chemoresistance by repressing apoptosis in T cell acute lymphoblastic leukemia. Aries IM, Bodaar K, Karim SA, Chonghaile TN, Hinze L, Burns MA, Pfirrmann M, Degar J, Landrigan JT, Balbach S, Peirs S, Menten B, Isenhart R, Stevenson KE, Neuberg DS, Devidas M, Loh ML, Hunger SP, Teachey DT, Rabin KR, Winter SS, Dunsmore KP, Wood BL, Silverman LB, Sallan SE, Van Vlierberghe P, Orkin SH, Knoechel B, Letai AG, Gutierrez A. J Exp Med. 2018 Nov 7. pii: jem.20180570. doi: 10.1084/jem.20180570. PubMed 30404791.
Backbone
  Vector backbone: pLenti CMV Puro DEST (w118-1)
  Vector type: Mammalian Expression, Lentiviral
  Selectable markers: Puromycin
Growth in bacteria
  Bacterial resistance: Ampicillin, 100 μg/mL
  Growth temperature: 37°C
  Growth strain: NEB Stable
  Copy number: Unknown
Gene/Insert
  Gene/Insert name: RALB
  Species: H. sapiens (human)
  Insert size (bp): 621
  Entrez Gene: RALB
  Promoter: CMV
  Cloning method: Gateway Cloning
  Sequencing primers: 5′ CMV; 3′ Dest Rev (GGAGCAACATAGTTA)
Resource information
  A portion of this plasmid was derived from a plasmid made by: Gene cloned from Addgene plasmid #50989
Terms and licenses: Academic/Nonprofit Terms; Industry Terms: Not Available to Industry
How to cite: pLenti CMV Puro DEST (w118-1) RALB was a gift from Alejandro Gutierrez (Addgene plasmid # 107506 ; http://n2t.net/addgene:107506 ; RRID:Addgene_107506)
