>Addgene plasmid #107506 | pLenti CMV Puro DEST (w118-1) RALB | depositor partial sequence | sequence record 205659 | CMV Fwd
AGCAGAGCTCGTTTAGTGAACCGTCAGATCGCCTGGAGACGCCATCCACGCTGTTTTGACCTCCATAGAA
GACACCGACTCTAGTCCAGTGTGGTGGAATTCTGCAGATATCAACAAGTTTGTACAAAAAAGCAGGCTTC
ACCATGGCTGCCAACAAGAGTAAGGGCCAGAGCTCCTTGGCCCTCCACAAGGTGATCATGGTTGGCAGCG
GAGGCGTTGGCAAGTCAGCCCTGACGCTTCAGTTCATGTATGACGAGTTTGTAGAAGACTATGAACCTAC
CAAAGCTGACAGTTATAGAAAGAAAGTGGTTCTTGATGGGGAAGAAGTTCAGATAGATATTCTGGACACC
GCTGGGCAAGAGGACTACGCAGCCATTCGAGATAACTACTTTCGGAGTGGGGAAGGGTTTCTTCTTGTGT
TCTCAATCACAGAACATGAATCCTTTACAGCAACTGCCGAATTCAGGGAACAGATTCTCCGTGTGAAGGC
TGAAGAAGATAAAATTCCACTGCTCGTCGTGGGAAACAAGTCTGACCTAGAGGAGCGGAGGCAGGTGCCT
GTGGAGGAGGCCAGGAGTAAAGCCGAAGAGTGGGGCGTGCAGTACGTGGAGACGTCAGCGAAGACCCGGG
CCAACGTGGACAAGGTGTTCTTTGACCTAATGAGAGAAATCAGAACAAAGAAGATGTCAGAAAACAAAGA
CAAGAATGGCAAGAAAAGCAGCAAGAACAAGAAAAGTTTTAAAGAAAGATGTTGCTTACTATGAAACCCA
GCTTTCTTGTACAAAGTGGTTGATATCCAGCACAGTGGCGGCCGCTCGACAATCAACCTCTGGATTACAA
AATTTGTGAAAGATTGACTGGTATTCTTAACTATGTTGCTCCTTTTACGCTATGTGGATACGCTGCTTTA
ATGCCTTTGTATCATGCTATTGCTTCCCGTATGGCTTTCATTTTCTCCTCCTTGTATAAATCCTGG
